Addgene plasmid #53202: pGEX4T3-HA-ERK2 D321N
Purpose: Expresses GST and HA tagged human ERK2 D321N from bacterial expression vector
Depositing lab: Christopher Counter. Depositing organization: Duke University. Publication: Copper is required for oncogenic BRAF signalling and tumorigenesis. Brady DC, Crowe MS, Turski ML, Hobbs GA, Yao X, Chaikuad A, Knapp S, Xiao K, Campbell SL, Thiele DJ, Counter CM. Nature. 2014 Apr 9. doi: 10.1038/nature13180. PubMed 24717435.
Backbone
  Vector backbone: pGEX4T3
  Backbone manufacturer: GE Healthcare
  Backbone size w/o insert (bp): 4968
  Vector type: Bacterial Expression
Growth in bacteria
  Bacterial resistance: Ampicillin, 100 μg/mL
  Growth temperature: 37°C
  Growth strain: XL10 Gold
  Copy number: High Copy
Gene/Insert
  Gene/Insert name: ERK2 (alt names: Extracellular signal regulated kinase 2; MAPK2)
  Species: H. sapiens (human)
  Insert size (bp): 1082
  Mutation: D321N
  GenBank ID: NM_138957.2
  Entrez Gene: MAPK1 (a.k.a. ERK, ERK-2, ERK2, ERT1, MAPK2, NS13, P42MAPK, PRKM1, PRKM2, p38, p40, p41, p41mapk, p42-MAPK)
  Tag / fusion protein: GST (N terminal on backbone); HA (N terminal on insert)
  Cloning method: Restriction Enzyme; 5′ cloning site XhoI (destroyed during cloning); 3′ cloning site SalI (not destroyed)
  Sequencing primers: 5′ GGGCTGGCAAGCCACGTTTGGTG; 3′ CCGGGAGCTGCATGTGTCAGAGG
Resource information
  A portion of this plasmid was derived from a plasmid made by: Addgene Plasmid 23498: pDONR223-MAPK1
Terms and licenses: Academic/Nonprofit Terms; Industry Terms: Not Available to Industry
Depositor comments: The sequence discrepancies found during the QC process have no functional consequence.
How to cite: pGEX4T3-HA-ERK2 D321N was a gift from Christopher Counter (Addgene plasmid # 53202 ; http://n2t.net/addgene:53202 ; RRID:Addgene_53202)
