[The description below was written by a language model from this plasmid's Addgene catalogue record.]
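Description:
pGEX4T3-HA-ERK2 D321N is a bacterial expression plasmid built on the commercial pGEX4T3 backbone (about 5 kb without insert) and designed to produce recombinant human ERK2 as a glutathione S-transferase fusion protein in E. coli. It is maintained as a high-copy plasmid under ampicillin selection. No feature table accompanies the record, so the promoter and origin are not explicitly stated. Vectors of the pGEX-4T series generally drive expression from an IPTG-inducible tac promoter, carry a lacI repressor gene, and place a thrombin cleavage site between GST and the cloning site.

The insert is the human MAPK1 (ERK2, p42 MAPK) coding sequence, roughly 1.1 kb, carrying the D321N substitution. It was derived in part from a Gateway entry clone of MAPK1 and introduced by restriction cloning, with the 5′ XhoI junction destroyed and the 3′ SalI site retained. The encoded protein reads GST (from the backbone), then an HA epitope tag at the N terminus of the insert, then ERK2 D321N. GST allows affinity purification or pull-down on glutathione resin, and the HA tag provides a convenient handle for immunodetection. The record does not say what the D321N change does. A substitution at this aspartate is generally known as the "sevenmaker"-type ERK mutation, which affects docking interactions with regulators such as phosphatases.

The construct is suited to making purified ERK2 mutant protein for in vitro biochemical work such as kinase or binding assays, and it was deposited in connection with a study of copper dependence in oncogenic BRAF–MEK–ERK signalling. The depositor notes that sequence discrepancies found during quality control have no functional consequence.
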