>Addgene plasmid #53202 | pGEX4T3-HA-ERK2 D321N | addgene partial sequence | sequence record 89503 | pGEX5 5'-GGGCTGGCAAGCCACGTTTGGTG-3'
CCATCCTCCAAAATCGGATCTGGTTCCGCGTGGATCCCCGAATTCCCGGGTCGACGATATCGCCGCCACC
ATGTACCCATACGATGTTCCAGATTACGCTGCGGCGGCGGCGGCGGCGGGCGCGGGCCCGGAGATGGTCC
GCGGGCAGGTGTTCGACGTGGGGCCGCGCTACACCAACCTCTCGTACATCGGCGAGGGCGCCTACGGCAT
GGTGTGCTCTGCTTATGATAATGTCAACAAAGTTCGAGTAGCTATCAAGAAAATCAGCCCCTTTGAGCAC
CAGACCTACTGCCAGAGAACCCTGAGGGAGATAAAAATCTTACTGCGCTTCAGACATGAGAACATCATTG
GAATCAATGACATTATTCGAGCACCAACCATCGAGCAAATGAAAGATGTATATATAGTACAGGACCTCAT
GGAAACAGATCTTTACAAGCTCTTGAAGACACAACACCTCAGCAATGACCATATCTGCTATTTTCTCTAC
CAGATCCTCAGAGGGTTAAAATATATCCATTCAGCTAACGTTCTGCACCGTGACCTCAAGCCTTCCAACC
TGCTGCTCAACACCACCTGTGATCTCAAGATCTGTGACTTTGGCCTGGCCCGTGTTGCAGATCCAGACCA
TGATCACACAGGGTTCCTGACAGAATATGTGGCCACACGTTGGTACAGGGCTCCAGAAATTATGTTGAAT
TCCAAGGGCTACACCAAGTCCATTGATATTTGGTCTGTAGGCTGCATTCTGGCAGAAATGCTTTCTAACA
GGCCCATCTTTCCAGGGAAGCATTATCTTGACCAGCTGAACCACATTTTGGGTATTCTTGGATCCCCATC
ACAAGAAGACCTGAATTGTATAATAAATTTAAAAGCTAGGAACTATTTGCTTTCTCTTCCACACAAAAAT
AAGGTGCCATGGAACAGGCTGTTCCCAAATGCTGACTCCAAAGCTCTGGACTTATTGGACAAAATGTTGA
CATTCAACCCACACAAGAGGATTGAAGTAGAACAGGCTCTGGCCCACCCATATCTGGAGCAGTATTACGA
CCCGAGTAGTAACGAGCCCATCGCCGAAGCACCATTCAAG
