>Addgene plasmid #53202 | pGEX4T3-HA-ERK2 D321N | addgene partial sequence | sequence record 89505 | pGEX3 5'-CCGGGAGCTGCATGTGTCAGAGG-3'
GTCATCACCGAAACGCGCGAGGCAGATCGTCAGTCAGTCACGATGCGGCCGCTCGAGTCGACTTAAGATC
TGTATCCTGGCTGGAATCTAGCAGTCTCTTCAAAAATTAGTTCTTTGAGCTTTTCCTTAGGCAAGTCATC
CAATTCCATGTCGAACTTGAATGGTGCTTCGGCGATGGGCTCGTTACTACTCGGGTCGTAATACTGCTCC
AGATATGGGTGGGCCAGAGCCTGTTCTACTTCAATCCTCTTGTGTGGGTTGAATGTCAACATTTTGTCCA
ATAAGTCCAGAGCTTTGGAGTCAGCATTTGGGAACAGCCTGTTCCATGGCACCTTATTTTTGTGTGGAAG
AGAAAGCAAATAGTTCCTAGCTTTTAAATTTATTATACAATTCAGGTCTTCTTGTGATGGGGATCCAAGA
ATACCCAAAATGTGGTTCAGCTGGTCAAGATAATGCTTCCCTGGAAAGATGGGCCTGTTAGAAAGCATTT
CTGCCAGAATGCAGCCTACAGACCAAATATCAATGGACTTGGTGTAGCCCTTGGAATTCAACATAATTTC
TGGAGCCCTGTACCAACGTGTGGCCACATATTCTGTCAGGAACCCTGTGTGATCATGGTCTGGATCTGCA
ACACGGGCCAGGCCAAAGTCACAGATCTTGAGATCACAGGTGGTGTTGAGCAGCAGGTTGGAAGGCTTGA
GGTCACGGTGCAGAACGTTAGCTGAATGGATATATTTTAACCCTCTGAGGATCTGGTAGAGAAAATAGCA
GATATGGTCATTGCTGAGGTGTTGTGTCTTCAAGAGCTTGTAAAGATCTGTTTCCATGAGGTCCTGTACT
ATATATACATCTTTCATTTGCTCGATGGTTGGTGCTCG
